Addgene plasmid #250481: pPR-1_C_LD5T
Purpose: GRASP module to assemble sPPR proteins for RNA editing: module C_LD5T
Depositing lab: Ian Small. Depositing organization: University of Western Australia. Publication: GRASP: a modular toolkit for building synthetic pentatricopeptide repeat RNA-binding proteins. Dennis M, Low SY, Viljoen A, Pullakhandam A, Colas des Francs-Small C, Campbell-Clause L, Bond CS, Small I, Kwok van der Giezen FM. Nucleic Acids Res. 2025 Oct 28;53(20):gkaf1169. doi: 10.1093/nar/gkaf1169. PubMed 41224122.
Backbone
  Vector backbone: pAGM1311
  Backbone manufacturer: Sylvestre Marillonnet
  Vector type: Synthetic Biology
Growth in bacteria
  Bacterial resistance: Kanamycin, 50 μg/mL
  Growth temperature: 37°C
  Growth strain: DH5alpha
  Copy number: High Copy
Gene/Insert
  Gene/Insert name: C_LD5T
  Species: Synthetic
  Cloning method: Golden Gate
Terms and licenses: Academic/Nonprofit Terms; Industry Terms: Not Available to Industry
Depositor comments: GRASP kit for MoClo assembly of sPPR proteins is a library of 42 plasmids which can be combined to assemble sPPR proteins with 9, 14, or 19 motifs to target any RNA sequence of the same length. See the original publication for more information, and find code for analysis and script for GRASP assembly at https://github.com/farleykvdg/GRASP.
How to cite: pPR-1_C_LD5T was a gift from Ian Small (Addgene plasmid # 250481 ; http://n2t.net/addgene:250481 ; RRID:Addgene_250481)
