[The description below was written by a language model from this plasmid's Addgene catalogue record and pLannotate feature annotations shown in this document.]
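Description:
pPR-1_C_LD5T is a small (about 2.1 kb) synthetic-biology part plasmid built on the pAGM1311 backbone, a MoClo-style Golden Gate cloning vector. It is one module of the GRASP toolkit, a library of 42 plasmids whose inserts are combined by Golden Gate assembly to build synthetic pentatricopeptide repeat (sPPR) proteins. According to the record, the kit allows assembly of proteins with 9, 14 or 19 PPR motifs, each designed to recognise an RNA sequence of the same length, and this module is intended for sPPR proteins used in RNA editing.

The plasmid is propagated in E. coli through a high-copy ColE1/pUC-type origin. It is selected with kanamycin via an aminoglycoside phosphotransferase gene (aphA-3) driven by the bla (AmpR) promoter. These two elements make up most of the sequence. A short annotated lacI fragment is most likely a remnant of the backbone and not a functional repressor.

The payload is the synthetic insert C_LD5T. It appears in the feature table as a fragment of roughly 140 nt that spans the numbering origin and resembles the Arabidopsis PPR protein PCMP-H40 (CRR22). This match is consistent with a PPR-type coding segment but reflects sequence similarity, since the insert is listed as synthetic. No promoter, terminator or tags are annotated around the insert, which fits a storage module meant to be excised and joined to other parts, not expressed directly. The record does not explain the module name, the motif position it occupies or its nucleotide specificity, and the type IIS restriction sites used for assembly are not annotated.
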