Features (pLannotate 1.2.2; 5 found; start..end, strand, type, name):
    222..326     +  promoter       AmpR promoter: bla
    327..1121    +  CDS            KanR: aminoglycoside phosphotransferase; aphA-3; confers resistance to kanamycin
   1292..1880    +  rep_origin     ori: high-copy-number ColE1/pMB1/pBR322/pUC origin of replication
   2063..2112    +  CDS            lacI (fragment): lac repressor; lacI; The lac repressor binds to the lac operator to inhibit transcription in E. coli. This inhibition can be relieved by adding lactose or isopropyl-β-D-thiogalactopyranoside (IPTG).
   2121..134     +  CDS            PCMP-H40 (fragment) (across the origin): PPR32_ARATH - Also known as CRR22 From Arabidopsis thaliana (Mouse-ear cress).
>Addgene plasmid #250481 | pPR-1_C_LD5T | addgene full sequence | sequence record 498626 | Addgene NGS Result
ACATAAGAGAATTGTTCGACAAAATGCCGGAAAGGGACGTAGTTTCTTGGACCGCCATGATCAGTGGATA
CGCACAGAATGGACGCATAGACGAAGCACTTGTCTTCACGAAGTGGCTCTTCAGTGGACGAAAGGGCCTC
GTGATACGCCTATTTTTATAGGTTAATGTCATGATAATAATGGTTTCTTAGACGTCAGGTGGCACTTTTC
GGGGAAATGTGCGCGGAACCCCTATTTGTTTATTTTTCTAAATACATTCAAATATGTATCCGCTCATGAG
ACAATAACCCTGATAAATGCTTCAATAATATTGAAAAAGGAAGAGTATGGCTAAAATGAGAATATCACCG
GAATTGAAAAAACTGATCGAAAAATACCGCTGCGTAAAAGATACGGAAGGAATGTCTCCTGCTAAGGTAT
ATAAGCTGGTGGGAGAAAATGAAAACCTATATTTAAAAATGACGGACAGCCGGTATAAAGGGACCACCTA
TGATGTGGAACGGGAAAAGGACATGATGCTATGGCTGGAAGGAAAGCTGCCTGTTCCAAAGGTCCTGCAC
TTTGAACGGCATGATGGCTGGAGCAATCTGCTCATGAGTGAGGCCGATGGCGTCCTTTGCTCGGAAGAGT
ATGAAGATGAACAAAGCCCTGAAAAGATTATCGAGCTGTATGCGGAGTGCATCAGGCTCTTTCACTCCAT
CGACATATCGGATTGTCCCTATACGAATAGCTTAGACAGCCGCTTAGCCGAATTGGATTACTTACTGAAT
AACGATCTGGCCGATGTGGATTGCGAAAACTGGGAAGAGGACACTCCATTTAAAGATCCGCGCGAGCTGT
ATGATTTTTTAAAGACGGAAAAGCCCGAAGAGGAACTTGTCTTTTCCCACGGCGACCTGGGAGACAGCAA
CATCTTTGTGAAAGATGGCAAAGTAAGTGGCTTTATTGATCTTGGGAGAAGCGGCAGGGCGGACAAGTGG
TATGACATTGCCTTCTGCGTCCGGTCGCTCAGGGAGGATATCGGGGAAGAACAGTATGTCGAGCTATTTT
TTGACTTACTGGGGATCAAGCCTGATTGGGAGAAAATAAAATATTATATTTTACTGGATGAATTGTTTTA
GCTGTCAGACCAAGTTTACTCATATATACTTTAGATTGATTTAAAACTTCATTTTTAATTTAAAAGGATC
TAGGTGAAGATCCTTTTTGATAATCTCATGACCAAAATCCCTTAACGTGAGTTTTCGTTCCACTGAGCGT
CAGACCCCGTAGAAAAGATCAAAGGATCTTCTTGAGATCCTTTTTTTCTGCGCGTAATCTGCTGCTTGCA
AACAAAAAAACCACCGCTACCAGCGGTGGTTTGTTTGCCGGATCAAGAGCTACCAACTCTTTTTCCGAAG
GTAACTGGCTTCAGCAGAGCGCAGATACCAAATACTGTTCTTCTAGTGTAGCCGTAGTTAGGCCACCACT
TCAAGAACTCTGTAGCACCGCCTACATACCTCGCTCTGCTAATCCTGTTACCAGTGGCTGCTGCCAGTGG
CGATAAGTCGTGTCTTACCGGGTTGGACTCAAGACGATAGTTACCGGATAAGGCGCAGCGGTCGGGCTGA
ACGGGGGGTTCGTGCACACAGCCCAGCTTGGAGCGAACGACCTACACCGAACTGAGATACCTACAGCGTG
AGCTATGAGAAAGCGCCACGCTTCCCGAAGGGAGAAAGGCGGACAGGTATCCGGTAAGCGGCAGGGTCGG
AACAGGAGAGCGCACGAGGGAGCTTCCAGGGGGAAACGCCTGGTATCTTTATAGTCCTGTCGGGTTTCGC
CACCTCTGACTTGAGCGTCGATTTTTGTGATGCTCGTCAGGGGGGCGGAGCCTATGGAAAAACGCCAGCA
ACGCGGCCTTTTTACGGTTCCTGGCCTTTTGCTGGCCTTTTGCTCACATGTTCTTTCCTGCGTTATCCCC
TGATTCTGTGGATAACCGTATTACCGCCTTTGAGTGAGCTGATACCGCTCGCCGCAGCCGAACGACCGAG
CGCAGCGAGTCAGTGAGCGAGGAAGCGGAAGAGCGCCCAATACGCAAACCGCCTCTCCCCGCGCGTTGGC
CGATTCATTAATCACTCTGTGAAG
