>Addgene plasmid #250481 | pPR-1_C_LD5T | depositor partial sequence | sequence record 494227 | C_LD5T
AAGAGAATTGTTCGACAAAATGCCGGAAAGGGACGTAGTTTCTTGGACCGCCATGATCAGTGGATACGCA
CAGAATGGACGCATAGACGAAGCAC
